LOCUS       Exported 3120 bp ds-DNA circular SYN 12-MAY-2021
DEFINITION  Mammalian U6-driven sgRNA (SPm) targeting GTCCCCTCCACCCCACAGTG.
ACCESSION   .
VERSION     .
KEYWORDS    M-SP-sgRNA
SOURCE      synthetic DNA construct
  ORGANISM  synthetic DNA construct
REFERENCE   1 (bases 1 to 3120)
  AUTHORS   Esvelt KM, Mali P, Braff JL, Moosburner M, Yaung SJ, Church GM
  TITLE     Orthogonal Cas9 proteins for RNA-guided gene regulation and editing.
  JOURNAL   Nat Methods. 2013 Sep 29. doi: 10.1038/nmeth.2681.
  PUBMED    24076762
REFERENCE   2 (bases 1 to 3120)
  AUTHORS   .
  TITLE     Direct Submission
  JOURNAL   Exported May 12, 2021 from SnapGene Server 1.1.58
            http://www.snapgene.com
FEATURES             Location/Qualifiers
     source          1..3120
                     /organism="synthetic DNA construct"
                     /mol_type="other DNA"
     primer_bind     complement(29..51)
                     /label=pGEX 3'
                     /note="pGEX vectors, reverse primer"
     primer_bind     151..170
                     /label=pRS-marker
                     /note="pRS vectors, use to sequence yeast selectable
                     marker"
     primer_bind     364..386
                     /label=M13/pUC Forward
                     /note="In lacZ gene"
     primer_bind     378..395
                     /label=M13 Forward
                     /note="In lacZ gene. Also called M13-F20 or M13 (-21)
                     Forward"
     primer_bind     379..395
                     /label=M13 fwd
                     /note="common sequencing primer, one of multiple similar
                     variants"
     promoter        501..741
                     /label=U6 promoter
                     /note="RNA polymerase III promoter for human U6 snRNA"
     primer_bind     501..521
                     /label=hU6-F
                     /note="Human U6 promoter, forward primer"
     primer_bind     672..691
                     /label=LKO.1 5'
                     /note="Human U6 promoter, forward primer"
     misc_RNA        770..845
                     /label=gRNA scaffold
                     /note="guide RNA scaffold for the Streptococcus pyogenes
                     CRISPR/Cas9 system"
     protein_bind    complement(857..881)
                     /gene="mutant version of attB"
                     /label=attB2
                     /bound_moiety="BP Clonase(TM)"
                     /note="recombination site for the Gateway(R) BP reaction"
     primer_bind     complement(944..960)
                     /label=M13 rev
                     /note="common sequencing primer, one of multiple similar
                     variants"
     primer_bind     complement(944..960)
                     /label=M13 Reverse
                     /note="In lacZ gene. Also called M13-rev"
     primer_bind     complement(957..979)
                     /label=M13/pUC Reverse
                     /note="In lacZ gene"
     protein_bind    968..984
                     /label=lac operator
                     /bound_moiety="lac repressor encoded by lacI"
                     /note="The lac repressor binds to the lac operator to
                     inhibit transcription in E. coli. This inhibition can be
                     relieved by adding lactose or
                     isopropyl-beta-D-thiogalactopyranoside (IPTG)."
     promoter        complement(992..1022)
                     /label=lac promoter
                     /note="promoter for the E. coli lac operon"
     protein_bind    1037..1058
                     /label=CAP binding site
                     /bound_moiety="E. coli catabolite activator protein"
                     /note="CAP binding activates transcription in the presence
                     of cAMP."
     primer_bind     complement(1175..1192)
                     /label=L4440
                     /note="L4440 vector, forward primer"
     rep_origin      complement(1346..1934)
                     /direction=LEFT
                     /label=ori
                     /note="high-copy-number ColE1/pMB1/pBR322/pUC origin of
                     replication"
     primer_bind     complement(1426..1445)
                     /label=pBR322ori-F
                     /note="pBR322 origin, forward primer"
     CDS             complement(2105..2920)
                     /codon_start=1
                     /gene="aph(3')-Ia"
                     /product="aminoglycoside phosphotransferase"
                     /label=KanR
                     /note="confers resistance to kanamycin in bacteria or G418
                     (Geneticin(R)) in eukaryotes"
                     /translation="MSHIQRETSCSRPRLNSNMDADLYGYKWARDNVGQSGATIYRLYG
                     KPDAPELFLKHGKGSVANDVTDEMVRLNWLTEFMPLPTIKHFIRTPDDAWLLTTAIPGK
                     TAFQVLEEYPDSGENIVDALAVFLRRLHSIPVCNCPFNSDRVFRLAQAQSRMNNGLVDA
                     SDFDDERNGWPVEQVWKEMHKLLPFSPDSVVTHGDFSLDNLIFDEGKLIGCIDVGRVGI
                     ADRYQDLAILWNCLGEFSPSLQKRLFQKYGIDNPDMNKLQFHLMLDEFF"
     primer_bind     2828..2847
                     /label=Kan-R
                     /note="Kanamycin resistance gene, reverse primer"
     promoter        complement(2921..3025)
                     /gene="bla"
                     /label=AmpR promoter
     primer_bind     3093..3111
                     /label=pBRforEco
                     /note="pBR322 vectors, upsteam of EcoRI site, forward
                     primer"
ORIGIN
        1 tcgcgcgttt cggtgatgac ggtgaaaacc tctgacacat gcagctcccg gagacggtca
       61 cagcttgtct gtaagcggat gccgggagca gacaagcccg tcagggcgcg tcagcgggtg
      121 ttggcgggtg tcggggctgg cttaactatg cggcatcaga gcagattgta ctgagagtgc
      181 accatatgcg gtgtgaaata ccgcacagat gcgtaaggag aaaataccgc atcaggcgcc
      241 attcgccatt caggctgcgc aactgttggg aagggcgatc ggtgcgggcc tcttcgctat
      301 tacgccagct ggcgaaaggg ggatgtgctg caaggcgatt aagttgggta acgccagggt
      361 tttcccagtc acgacgttgt aaaacgacgg ccagtgaatt cgagctcggt acctcgcgaa
      421 tgcatctaga ttgtacaaaa aagcaggctt taaaggaacc aattcagtcg actggatccg
      481 gtaccaaggt cgggcaggaa gagggcctat ttcccatgat tccttcatat ttgcatatac
      541 gatacaaggc tgttagagag ataattagaa ttaatttgac tgtaaacaca aagatattag
      601 tacaaaatac gtgacgtaga aagtaataat ttcttgggta gtttgcagtt ttaaaattat
      661 gttttaaaat ggactatcat atgcttaccg taacttgaaa gtatttcgat ttcttggctt
      721 tatatatctt gtggaaagga cgaaacaccg tcccctccac cccacagtgg ttttagagct
      781 agaaatagca agttaaaata aggctagtcc gttatcaact tgaaaaagtg gcaccgagtc
      841 ggtgcttttt ttctagaccc agctttcttg tacaaagttg gcattaatcg gatcccgggc
      901 ccgtcgactg cagaggcctg catgcaagct tggcgtaatc atggtcatag ctgtttcctg
      961 tgtgaaattg ttatccgctc acaattccac acaacatacg agccggaagc ataaagtgta
     1021 aagcctgggg tgcctaatga gtgagctaac tcacattaat tgcgttgcgc tcactgcccg
     1081 ctttccagtc gggaaacctg tcgtgccagc tgcattaatg aatcggccaa cgcgcgggga
     1141 gaggcggttt gcgtattggg cgctcttccg cttcctcgct cactgactcg ctgcgctcgg
     1201 tcgttcggct gcggcgagcg gtatcagctc actcaaaggc ggtaatacgg ttatccacag
     1261 aatcagggga taacgcagga aagaacatgt gagcaaaagg ccagcaaaag gccaggaacc
     1321 gtaaaaaggc cgcgttgctg gcgtttttcc ataggctccg cccccctgac gagcatcaca
     1381 aaaatcgacg ctcaagtcag aggtggcgaa acccgacagg actataaaga taccaggcgt
     1441 ttccccctgg aagctccctc gtgcgctctc ctgttccgac cctgccgctt accggatacc
     1501 tgtccgcctt tctcccttcg ggaagcgtgg cgctttctca tagctcacgc tgtaggtatc
     1561 tcagttcggt gtaggtcgtt cgctccaagc tgggctgtgt gcacgaaccc cccgttcagc
     1621 ccgaccgctg cgccttatcc ggtaactatc gtcttgagtc caacccggta agacacgact
     1681 tatcgccact ggcagcagcc actggtaaca ggattagcag agcgaggtat gtaggcggtg
     1741 ctacagagtt cttgaagtgg tggcctaact acggctacac tagaagaaca gtatttggta
     1801 tctgcgctct gctgaagcca gttaccttcg gaaaaagagt tggtagctct tgatccggca
     1861 aacaaaccac cgctggtagc ggtggttttt ttgtttgcaa gcagcagatt acgcgcagaa
     1921 aaaaaggatc tcaagaagat cctttgatct tttctacggg gtctgacgct cagtggaacg
     1981 aaaactcacg ttaagggatt ttggtcatga gattatcaaa aaggatcttc acctagatcc
     2041 ttttaaatta aaaatgaagt tttaaatcaa tctaaagtat atatgagtaa acttggtctg
     2101 acagttagaa aaactcatcg agcatcaaat gaaactgcaa tttattcata tcaggattat
     2161 caataccata tttttgaaaa agccgtttct gtaatgaagg agaaaactca ccgaggcagt
     2221 tccataggat ggcaagatcc tggtatcggt ctgcgattcc gactcgtcca acatcaatac
     2281 aacctattaa tttcccctcg tcaaaaataa ggttatcaag tgagaaatca ccatgagtga
     2341 cgactgaatc cggtgagaat ggcaaaagtt tatgcatttc tttccagact tgttcaacag
     2401 gccagccatt acgctcgtca tcaaaatcac tcgcatcaac caaaccgtta ttcattcgtg
     2461 attgcgcctg agcgagacga aatacgcgat cgctgttaaa aggacaatta caaacaggaa
     2521 tcgaatgcaa ccggcgcagg aacactgcca gcgcatcaac aatattttca cctgaatcag
     2581 gatattcttc taatacctgg aatgctgttt tcccagggat cgcagtggtg agtaaccatg
     2641 catcatcagg agtacggata aaatgcttga tggtcggaag aggcataaat tccgtcagcc
     2701 agtttagtct gaccatctca tctgtaacat cattggcaac gctacctttg ccatgtttca
     2761 gaaacaactc tggcgcatcg ggcttcccat acaatcgata gattgtcgca cctgattgcc
     2821 cgacattatc gcgagcccat ttatacccat ataaatcagc atccatgttg gaatttaatc
     2881 gcggcctaga gcaagacgtt tcccgttgaa tatggctcat actcttcctt tttcaatatt
     2941 attgaagcat ttatcagggt tattgtctca tgagcggata catatttgaa tgtatttaga
     3001 aaaataaaca aataggggtt ccgcgcacat ttccccgaaa agtgccacct gacgtctaag
     3061 aaaccattat tatcatgaca ttaacctata aaaataggcg tatcacgagg ccctttcgtc
//
