[The description below was written by a language model from this plasmid's Addgene catalogue record and the feature table of its GenBank file.]
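Description:
M-SP-sgRNA is a small (about 3.1 kb) CRISPR guide-RNA expression plasmid built in the pCR-BluntII-TOPO cloning backbone and intended for transfection into mammalian cells. In E. coli it is maintained by a high-copy ColE1/pUC-type origin and selected with kanamycin. The resistance gene is an aminoglycoside phosphotransferase, annotated as being driven by the AmpR (bla) promoter. Remnants of the lacZ cloning region, namely the lac promoter, lac operator, CAP binding site and M13 forward and reverse primer sites, flank the insert. The M13 sites are the recorded sequencing primers.

The payload is a synthetic cassette of roughly 450 bp. In it, the human U6 promoter, an RNA polymerase III promoter suited to short, uncapped transcripts, drives a single guide RNA. A fixed 20-nucleotide spacer, which falls in the short gap between the promoter and the scaffold in the feature table, is fused to the Streptococcus pyogenes Cas9 gRNA scaffold. An attB2 Gateway recombination site lies just downstream of the scaffold, presumably a remnant of how the cassette was designed, since the record gives the cloning method as unknown. The plasmid encodes no Cas9 and has no dedicated mammalian selection cassette or reporter, so the nuclease or a nuclease-null derivative must come from a separate construct.

The record ties the plasmid to work on orthogonal Cas9 proteins for RNA-guided gene regulation and editing, where it serves as the S. pyogenes-compatible guide for mammalian cells. The genomic or reporter locus matched by the spacer is not stated. A second, partial sequence record of about 800 bp covers the same cassette in the opposite orientation and additionally annotates a T7 promoter near the M13 forward site, which is not annotated in the full-length map.
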