Addgene plasmid #48671: M-SP-sgRNA
Purpose: Mammalian U6-driven sgRNA (SPm) targeting GTCCCCTCCACCCCACAGTG
Depositing lab: George Church. Depositing organization: Harvard Medical School. Publication: Orthogonal Cas9 proteins for RNA-guided gene regulation and editing. Esvelt KM, Mali P, Braff JL, Moosburner M, Yaung SJ, Church GM. Nat Methods. 2013 Sep 29. doi: 10.1038/nmeth.2681. PubMed 24076762.
Backbone
  Vector backbone: pCR-BluntII-TOPO
  Backbone manufacturer: Invitrogen
  Total vector size (bp): 3119
  Vector type: CRISPR
Growth in bacteria
  Bacterial resistance: Kanamycin, 50 μg/mL
  Growth temperature: 37°C
  Growth strain: DH5alpha
  Copy number: Unknown
Gene/Insert
  Gene/Insert name: sgRNA targeting GTCCCCTCCACCCCACAGTG, compatible with S. pyogenes Cas9, hU6 promoter
  Species: Synthetic
  Insert size (bp): 450
  Promoter: hU6
  Cloning method: Unknown
  Sequencing primers: 5′ M13pUC-fwd; 3′ M13pUC-rev
Terms and licenses: Academic/Nonprofit Terms; Industry Terms: Not Available to Industry
How to cite: M-SP-sgRNA was a gift from George Church (Addgene plasmid # 48671 ; http://n2t.net/addgene:48671 ; RRID:Addgene_48671)
