LOCUS       Exported 803 bp ds-DNA linear SYN 17-MAY-2021
DEFINITION  Mammalian U6-driven sgRNA (SPm) targeting GTCCCCTCCACCCCACAGTG.
ACCESSION   .
VERSION     .
KEYWORDS    M-SP-sgRNA
SOURCE      synthetic DNA construct
  ORGANISM  synthetic DNA construct
REFERENCE   1 (bases 1 to 803)
  AUTHORS   Esvelt KM, Mali P, Braff JL, Moosburner M, Yaung SJ, Church GM
  TITLE     Orthogonal Cas9 proteins for RNA-guided gene regulation and editing.
  JOURNAL   Nat Methods. 2013 Sep 29. doi: 10.1038/nmeth.2681.
  PUBMED    24076762
REFERENCE   2 (bases 1 to 803)
  AUTHORS   .
  TITLE     Direct Submission
  JOURNAL   Exported May 17, 2021 from SnapGene Server 1.1.58
            http://www.snapgene.com
FEATURES             Location/Qualifiers
     source          1..803
                     /organism="synthetic DNA construct"
                     /mol_type="other DNA"
     protein_bind    92..116
                     /gene="mutant version of attB"
                     /label=attB2
                     /bound_moiety="BP Clonase(TM)"
                     /note="recombination site for the Gateway(R) BP reaction"
     misc_RNA        complement(128..203)
                     /label=gRNA scaffold
                     /note="guide RNA scaffold for the Streptococcus pyogenes
                     CRISPR/Cas9 system"
     promoter        complement(232..472)
                     /label=U6 promoter
                     /note="RNA polymerase III promoter for human U6 snRNA"
     primer_bind     complement(282..301)
                     /label=LKO.1 5'
                     /note="Human U6 promoter, forward primer"
     primer_bind     complement(452..472)
                     /label=hU6-F
                     /note="Human U6 promoter, forward primer"
     primer_bind     complement(611..630)
                     /label=T7
                     /note="T7 promoter, forward primer"
     promoter        complement(612..630)
                     /label=T7 promoter
                     /note="promoter for bacteriophage T7 RNA polymerase"
     primer_bind     complement(637..654)
                     /label=M13 Forward
                     /note="In lacZ gene. Also called M13-F20 or M13 (-21)
                     Forward"
     primer_bind     complement(637..653)
                     /label=M13 fwd
                     /note="common sequencing primer, one of multiple similar
                     variants"
     primer_bind     complement(646..668)
                     /label=M13/pUC Forward
                     /note="In lacZ gene"
ORIGIN
        1 ctatagaata ctcaagctat gcatcaagct tggtaccgag ctcggatcca ctagtaacgg
       61 ccgccagtgt gctggaattc gccctttaat gccaactttg tacaagaaag ctgggtctag
      121 aaaaaaagca ccgactcggt gccacttttt caagttgata acggactagc cttattttaa
      181 cttgctattt ctagctctaa aaccactgtg gggtggaggg gacggtgttt cgtcctttcc
      241 acaagatata taaagccaag aaatcgaaat actttcaagt tacggtaagc atatgatagt
      301 ccattttaaa acataatttt aaaactgcaa actacccaag aaattattac tttctacgtc
      361 acgtattttg tactaatatc tttgtgttta cagtcaaatt aattctaatt atctctctaa
      421 cagccttgta tcgtatatgc aaatatgaag gaatcatggg aaataggccc tcttcctgcc
      481 cgaccttggt accggatcca gtcgactgaa ttggttcctt taaagcctgc ttttttgtac
      541 aaagggcgaa ttctgcagat atccatcaca ctggcggccg ctcgagcatg catctagagg
      601 gcccaattcg ccctatagtg agtcgtatta caattcactg gccgtcgttt tacaacgtcg
      661 tgactgggaa aaccctggcg ttacccaact taatcgcctt gcagcacatc cccctttcgc
      721 cagctggcgt aatagcgaag aggcccgcac cgatcgccct tcccaacagt tgcgcagcct
      781 atacgtacgg cagtttaagg ttt
//
